>Addgene plasmid #203356 | 16_GP_Vps4p_L7C_A43C | addgene full sequence | sequence record 403778 | Addgene NGS Result
GCAGAGCGCAGATACCAAATACTGTCCTTCTAGTGTAGCCGTAGTTAGGCCACCACTTCAAGAACTCTGT
AGCACCGCCTACATACCTCGCTCTGCTAATCCTGTTACCAGTGGCTGCTGCCAGTGGCGATAAGTCGTGT
CTTACCGGGTTGGACTCAAGACGATAGTTACCGGATAAGGCGCAGCGGTCGGGCTGAACGGGGGGTTCGT
GCACACAGCCCAGCTTGGAGCGAACGACCTACACCGAACTGAGATACCTACAGCGTGAGCTATGAGAAAG
CGCCACGCTTCCCGAAGGGAGAAAGGCGGACAGGTATCCGGTAAGCGGCAGGGTCGGAACAGGAGAGCGC
ACGAGGGAGCTTCCAGGGGGAAACGCCTGGTATCTTTATAGTCCTGTCGGGTTTCGCCACCTCTGACTTG
AGCGTCGATTTTTGTGATGCTCGTCAGGGGGGCGGAGCCTATGGAAAAACGCCAGCAACGCGGCCTTTTT
ACGGTTCCTGGCCTTTTGCTGGCCTTTTGCTCACATGTTCTTTCCTGCGTTATCCCCTGATTCTGTGGAT
AACCGTATTACCGCCTTTGAGTGAGCTGATACCGCTCGCCGCAGCCGAACGACCGAGCGCAGCGAGTCAG
TGAGCGAGGAAGCGGAAGAGCGCCTGATGCGGTATTTTCTCCTTACGCATCTGTGCGGTATTTCACACCG
CAATGGTGCACTCTCAGTACAATCTGCTCTGATGCCGCATAGTTAAGCCAGTATACACTCCGCTATCGCT
ACGTGACTGGGTCATGGCTGCGCCCCGACACCCGCCAACACCCGCTGACGCGCCCTGACGGGCTTGTCTG
CTCCCGGCATCCGCTTACAGACAAGCTGTGACCGTCTCCGGGAGCTGCATGTGTCAGAGGTTTTCACCGT
CATCACCGAAACGCGCGAGGCAGCTGCGGTAAAGCTCATCAGCGTGGTCGTGAAGCGATTCACAGATGTC
TGCCTGTTCATCCGCGTCCAGCTCGTTGAGTTTCTCCAGAAGCGTTAATGTCTGGCTTCTGATAAAGCGG
GCCATGTTAAGGGCGGTTTTTTCCTGTTTGGTCACTGATGCCTCCGTGTAAGGGGGATTTCTGTTCATGG
GGGTAATGATACCGATGAAACGAGAGAGGATGCTCACGATACGGGTTACTGATGATGAACATGCCCGGTT
ACTGGAACGTTGTGAGGGTAAACAACTGGCGGTATGGATGCGGCGGGACCAGAGAAAAATCACTCAGGGT
CAATGCCAGCGCTTCGTTAATACAGATGTAGGTGTTCCACAGGGTAGCCAGCAGCATCCTGCGATGCAGA
TCCGGAACATAATGGTGCAGGGCGCTGACTTCCGCGTTTCCAGACTTTACGAAACACGGAAACCGAAGAC
CATTCATGTTGTTGCTCAGGTCGCAGACGTTTTGCAGCAGCAGTCGCTTCACGTTCGCTCGCGTATCGGT
GATTCATTCTGCTAACCAGTAAGGCAACCCCGCCAGCCTAGCCGGGTCCTCAACGACAGGAGCACGATCA
TGCGCACCCGTGGCCAGGACCCAACGCTGCCCGAGATGCGCCGCGTGCGGCTGCTGGAGATGGCGGACGC
GATGGATATGTTCTGCCAAGGGTTGGTTTGCGCATTCACAGTTCTCCGCAAGAATTGATTGGCTCCAATT
CTTGGAGTGGTGAATCCGTTAGCGAGGTGCCGCCGGCTTCCATTCAGGTCGAGGTGGCCCGGCTCCATGC
ACCGCGACGCAACGCGGGGAGGCAGACAAGGTATAGGGCGGCGCCTACAATCCATGCCAACCCGTTCCAT
GTGCTCGCCGAGGCGGCATAAATCGCCGTGACGATCAGCGGTCCAATGATCGAAGTTAGGCTGGTAAGAG
CCGCGAGCGATCCTTGAAGCTGTCCCTGATGGTCGTCATCTACCTGCCTGGACAGCATGGCCTGCAACGC
GGGCATCCCGATGCCGCCGGAAGCGAGAAGAATCATAATGGGGAAGGCCATCCAGCCTCGCGTCGCGAAC
GCCAGCAAGACGTAGCCCAGCGCGTCGGCCGCCATGCCGGCGATAATGGCCTGCTTCTCGCCGAAACGTT
TGGTGGCGGGACCAGTGACGAAGGCTTGAGCGAGGGCGTGCAAGATTCCGAATACCGCAAGCGACAGGCC
GATCATCGTCGCGCTCCAGCGAAAGCGGTCCTCGCCGAAAATGACCCAGAGCGCTGCCGGCACCTGTCCT
ACGAGTTGCATGATAAAGAAGACAGTCATAAGTGCGGCGACGATAGTCATGCCCCGCGCCCACCGGAAGG
AGCTGACTGGGTTGAAGGCTCTCAAGGGCATCGGTCGAGATCCCGGTGCCTAATGAGTGAGCTAACTTAC
ATTAATTGCGTTGCGCTCACTGCCCGCTTTCCAGTCGGGAAACCTGTCGTGCCAGCTGCATTAATGAATC
GGCCAACGCGCGGGGAGAGGCGGTTTGCGTATTGGGCGCCAGGGTGGTTTTTCTTTTCACCAGTGAGACG
GGCAACAGCTGATTGCCCTTCACCGCCTGGCCCTGAGAGAGTTGCAGCAAGCGGTCCACGCTGGTTTGCC
CCAGCAGGCGAAAATCCTGTTTGATGGTGGTTAACGGCGGGATATAACATGAGCTGTCTTCGGTATCGTC
GTATCCCACTACCGAGATATCCGCACCAACGCGCAGCCCGGACTCGGTAATGGCGCGCATTGCGCCCAGC
GCCATCTGATCGTTGGCAACCAGCATCGCAGTGGGAACGATGCCCTCATTCAGCATTTGCATGGTTTGTT
GAAAACCGGACATGGCACTCCAGTCGCCTTCCCGTTCCGCTATCGGCTGAATTTGATTGCGAGTGAGATA
TTTATGCCAGCCAGCCAGACGCAGACGCGCCGAGACAGAACTTAATGGGCCCGCTAACAGCGCGATTTGC
TGGTGACCCAATGCGACCAGATGCTCCACGCCCAGTCGCGTACCGTCTTCATGGGAGAAAATAATACTGT
TGATGGGTGTCTGGTCAGAGACATCAAGAAATAACGCCGGAACATTAGTGCAGGCAGCTTCCACAGCAAT
GGCATCCTGGTCATCCAGCGGATAGTTAATGATCAGCCCACTGACGCGTTGCGCGAGAAGATTGTGCACC
GCCGCTTTACAGGCTTCGACGCCGCTTCGTTCTACCATCGACACCACCACGCTGGCACCCAGTTGATCGG
CGCGAGATTTAATCGCCGCGACAATTTGCGACGGCGCGTGCAGGGCCAGACTGGAGGTGGCAACGCCAAT
CAGCAACGACTGTTTGCCCGCCAGTTGTTGTGCCACGCGGTTGGGAATGTAATTCAGCTCCGCCATCGCC
GCTTCCACTTTTTCCCGCGTTTTCGCAGAAACGTGGCTGGCCTGGTTCACCACGCGGGAAACGGTCTGAT
AAGAGACACCGGCATACTCTGCGACATCGTATAACGTTACTGGTTTCACATTCACCACCCTGAATTGACT
CTCTTCCGGGCGCTATCATGCCATACCGCGAAAGGTTTTGCGCCATTCGATGGTGTCCGGGATCTCGACG
CTCTCCCTTATGCGACTCCTGCATTAGGAAGCAGCCCAGTAGTAGGTTGAGGCCGTTGAGCACCGCCGCC
GCAAGGAATGGTGCATGCAAGGAGATGGCGCCCAACAGTCCCCCGGCCACGGGGCCTGCCACCATACCCA
CGCCGAAACAAGCGCTCATGAGCCCGAAGTGGCGAGCCCGATCTTCCCCATCGGTGATGTCGGCGATATA
GGCGCCAGCAACCGCACCTGTGGCGCCGGTGATGCCGGCCACGATGCGTCCGGCGTAGAGGATCGAGATC
TCGATCCCGCGAAATTAATACGACTCACTATAGGGGAATTGTGAGCGGATAACAATTCCCCTCTAGAAAT
AATTTTGTTTAACTTTAAGAAGGAGATATACATATGCATCATCACCATCACCATGGTAAGCCTATCCCTA
ACCCTCTCCTCGGTCTCGATTCTACGGAAAACCTGTATTTTCAGGGAGGCGGACCTGGAGGCGGTGGGCC
CGGTGGGGGAGGCCCTGGGGGTGGCATGAGCACGGGAGATTTTTGTACTAAGGGAATAGAACTGGTTCAA
AAGGCCATTGACCTGGACACAGCCACGCAGTATGAGGAGGCGTATACAGCATACTATAACGGATTAGATT
ATTTGATGTTGTGTTTGAAATACGAGAAAAACCCTAAGTCGAAGGATTTGATAAGAGCGAAGTTTACAGA
GTATCTAAACCGTGCAGAGCAGTTGAAAAAGCACTTGGAAAGTGAAGAGGCAAACGCGGCAAAGAAATCT
CCTAGCGCTGGTAGTGGTTCCAACGGTGGTAATAAGAAAATCTCTCAGGAAGAGGGTGAGGATAATGGTG
GAGAAGACAACAAAAAGCTAAGAGGTGCCTTATCGAGTGCTATTTTGTCTGAGAAGCCCAATGTTAAGTG
GGAAGACGTGGCTGGACTGGAAGGAGCCAAAGAGGCCCTTAAAGAAGCCGTTATTTTACCTGTCAAGTTC
CCACATTTGTTCAAAGGTAACCGTAAGCCCACTTCGGGAATCTTATTGTACGGACCACCAGGTACAGGTA
AATCATATTTGGCAAAAGCAGTGGCCACCGAGGCCAATTCTACCTTTTTCAGTGTTAGTTCCAGTGATTT
GGTTTCTAAGTGGATGGGTGAATCTGAAAAACTTGTCAAACAGTTATTTGCGATGGCAAGAGAAAATAAA
CCTTCTATTATTTTTATAGATGAAGTGGATGCGCTAACAGGTACCAGAGGAGAAGGAGAGAGCGAAGCAA
GTAGAAGAATTAAAACAGAATTATTGGTACAAATGAATGGTGTTGGGAATGACTCCCAAGGTGTTTTGGT
CCTTGGCGCAACAAATATCCCATGGCAACTGGACAGTGCCATCAGGAGAAGATTTGAAAGAAGAATATAT
ATACCATTACCAGATTTGGCGGCAAGAACCACCATGTTCGAGATTAACGTCGGCGACACTCCATGCGTAT
TGACCAAGGAAGATTATAGAACTTTAGGTGCAATGACTGAAGGTTATTCCGGGAGTGATATTGCTGTAGT
GGTGAAAGATGCGCTAATGCAACCGATAAGAAAAATTCAAAGCGCGACACATTTCAAAGATGTCTCTACG
GAGGACGACGAAACAAGAAAACTAACACCATGCTCTCCAGGTGATGATGGCGCCATCGAGATGAGTTGGA
CGGATATTGAAGCTGATGAATTAAAAGAACCAGATCTCACCATAAAGGATTTCTTAAAGGCTATCAAATC
GACGAGACCTACCGTGAATGAGGATGACTTGCTGAAGCAAGAACAGTTCACTAGAGATTTTGGTCAAGAA
GGTAACTAGCATATGAAGGGCGAGCTCAGATCCGGCTGCTAACAAAGCCCGAAAGGAAGCTGAGTTGGCT
GCTGCCACCGCTGAGCAATAACTAGCATAACCCCTTGGGGCCTCTAAACGGGTCTTGAGGGGTTTTTTGC
TGAAAGGAGGAACTATATCCGGATATCCCGCAAGAGGCCCGGCAGTACCGGCATAACCAAGCCTATGCCT
ACAGCATCCAGGGTGACGGTGCCGAGGATGACGATGAGCGCATTGTTAGATTTCATACACGGTGCCTGAC
TGCGTTAGCAATTTAACTGTGATAAACTACCGCATTAAAGCTAGCTTATCGATGATAAGCTGTCAAACAT
GAGAATTAATTCTTGAAGACGAAAGGGCCTCGTGATACGCCTATTTTTATAGGTTAATGTCATGATAATA
ATGGTTTCTTAGACGTCAGGTGGCACTTTTCGGGGAAATGTGCGCGGAACCCCTATTTGTTTATTTTTCT
AAATACATTCAAATATGTATCCGCTCATGAGACAATAACCCTGATAAATGCTTCAATAATATTGAAAAAG
GAAGAGTATGAGTATTCAACATTTCCGTGTCGCCCTTATTCCCTTTTTTGCGGCATTTTGCCTTCCTGTT
TTTGCTCACCCAGAAACGCTGGTGAAAGTAAAAGATGCTGAAGATCAGTTGGGTGCACGAGTGGGTTACA
TCGAACTGGATCTCAACAGCGGTAAGATCCTTGAGAGTTTTCGCCCCGAAGAACGTTTTCCAATGATGAG
CACTTTTAAAGTTCTGCTATGTGGCGCGGTATTATCCCGTGTTGACGCCGGGCAAGAGCAACTCGGTCGC
CGCATACACTATTCTCAGAATGACTTGGTTGAGTACTCACCAGTCACAGAAAAGCATCTTACGGATGGCA
TGACAGTAAGAGAATTATGCAGTGCTGCCATAACCATGAGTGATAACACTGCGGCCAACTTACTTCTGAC
AACGATCGGAGGACCGAAGGAGCTAACCGCTTTTTTGCACAACATGGGGGATCATGTAACTCGCCTTGAT
CGTTGGGAACCGGAGCTGAATGAAGCCATACCAAACGACGAGCGTGACACCACGATGCCTGCAGCAATGG
CAACAACGTTGCGCAAACTATTAACTGGCGAACTACTTACTCTAGCTTCCCGGCAACAATTAATAGACTG
GATGGAGGCGGATAAAGTTGCAGGACCACTTCTGCGCTCGGCCCTTCCGGCTGGCTGGTTTATTGCTGAT
AAATCTGGAGCCGGTGAGCGTGGGTCTCGCGGTATCATTGCAGCACTGGGGCCAGATGGTAAGCCCTCCC
GTATCGTAGTTATCTACACGACGGGGAGTCAGGCAACTATGGATGAACGAAATAGACAGATCGCTGAGAT
AGGTGCCTCACTGATTAAGCATTGGTAACTGTCAGACCAAGTTTACTCATATATACTTTAGATTGATTTA
AAACTTCATTTTTAATTTAAAAGGATCTAGGTGAAGATCCTTTTTGATAATCTCATGACCAAAATCCCTT
AACGTGAGTTTTCGTTCCACTGAGCGTCAGACCCCGTAGAAAAGATCAAAGGATCTTCTTGAGATCCTTT
TTTTCTGCGCGTAATCTGCTGCTTGCAAACAAAAAAACCACCGCTACCAGCGGTGGTTTGTTTGCCGGAT
CAAGAGCTACCAACTCTTTTTCCGAAGGTAACTGGCTTCA
Features (pLannotate 1.2.2; 21 found; start..end, strand, type, name):
    653..792     -  misc_feature   bom: basis of mobility region from pBR322
    894..1085    -  CDS            rop: Rop protein, which maintains plasmids at low copy number; rop
   1102..1482    +  CDS            YPB1_ECOLX: Protein predicted: Swiss-Prot protein existence level 4. From Escherichia coli.
   1724..2348    -  CDS            TcR (fragment): tetracycline efflux protein; tet; confers resistance to tetracycline
   2363..2384    -  protein_bind   CAP binding site: CAP binding activates transcription in the presence of cAMP. E. coli catabolite activator protein
   2397..3479    -  CDS            lacI: lac repressor; lacI; The lac repressor binds to the lac operator to inhibit transcription in E. coli. This inhibition can be relieved by adding lactose or isopropyl-β-D-thiogalactopyranoside (IPTG).
   3480..3557    -  promoter       lacI promoter: lacI
   3565..3844    -  CDS            TcR (fragment): tetracycline efflux protein; tet; confers resistance to tetracycline
   3866..3884    +  promoter       T7 promoter: promoter for bacteriophage T7 RNA polymerase
   3885..3909    +  protein_bind   lac operator: The lac repressor binds to the lac operator to inhibit transcription in E. coli. This inhibition can be relieved by adding lactose or isopropyl-β-D-thiogalactopyranoside (IPTG). lac repressor encoded by lacI
   3924..3946    +  RBS            RBS: efficient ribosome binding site from bacteriophage T7 gene 10 (Olins and Rangwala, 1989)
   3975..4016    +  CDS            V5 tag: epitope tag from simian virus 5
   4017..4036    +  CDS            TEV site (fragment): tobacco etch virus (TEV) protease recognition and cleavage site
   4086..5396    +  CDS            VPS4: VPS4_YEAST - Also known as CSC1, DID6, END13, GRD13, VPL4, VPT10. Experimental evidence at protein level: Swiss-Prot protein existence level 1. Involved in the transport of biosynthetic membrane proteins from the prevacuolar/endosomal compartment to the vacuole. Required for multivesicular body (MVB) protein sorting. Catalyzes the ATP-dependent dissociation of class E VPS proteins from endosomal membranes, such as the disassembly of the ESCRT-III complex. From Saccharomyces cerevisiae (strain ATCC 204508 / S288c) (Baker's yeast).
   5425..5474    +  CDS            SET1 (fragment): solubility-enhancement tag derived from T7 phage gene 10B
   5482..5529    +  terminator     T7 terminator: transcription terminator for bacteriophage T7 RNA polymerase
   5552..5656    -  CDS            TcR (fragment): tetracycline efflux protein; tet; confers resistance to tetracycline
   5713..5736    -  promoter       tet promoter (fragment): E. coli promoter for tetracycline efflux protein gene
   5853..5957    +  promoter       AmpR promoter: bla
   5958..6818    +  CDS            AmpR: β-lactamase; bla; confers resistance to ampicillin, carbenicillin, and related antibiotics
   6989..467     +  rep_origin     ori (across the origin): high-copy-number ColE1/pMB1/pBR322/pUC origin of replication
