[The description below was written by a language model from this plasmid's Addgene catalogue record and pLannotate feature annotations shown in this document.]
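Description:
16_GP_Vps4p_L7C_A43C is a bacterial expression plasmid built on the pET151 backbone, about 7.1 kb in total, for producing a modified form of the Saccharomyces cerevisiae AAA+ ATPase Vps4p in E. coli. It replicates from a ColE1/pBR322-type origin accompanied by the rop gene and the bom mobility region, and it is selected with ampicillin through the β-lactamase (AmpR) cassette. Several short tetracycline-resistance fragments and a partial tet promoter are annotated, but these are non-functional remnants of the pBR322 lineage.

The catalogue lists the promoter as "LacO", and the feature table shows the standard pET arrangement: a T7 promoter followed directly by a lac operator and the T7 gene 10 ribosome binding site, with a plasmid-borne lacI gene supplying repressor. Transcription therefore depends on T7 RNA polymerase in the host and is induced with IPTG, and it ends at a T7 terminator downstream of the insert. The open reading frame starts with backbone-encoded N-terminal elements. The record lists a 6xHis tag and a TEV protease site, and the annotation also detects a V5 epitope between the RBS and the TEV site. These allow affinity purification followed by tag removal. Next comes a 16-residue Gly-Pro linker fused to the N-terminus of Vps4p, which carries the L7C and A43C substitutions. The stated purpose describes these as giving a stabilized MIT domain, although the record does not spell out the mechanism. A short fragment annotated as a T7 gene 10B-derived tag lies after the coding sequence and is probably residual backbone sequence. Vps4p disassembles ESCRT-III complexes, and the associated publication title indicates the construct was used to study substrate recruitment and release from autoinhibition.
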