Addgene plasmid #203356: 16_GP_Vps4p_L7C_A43C
Purpose: Vps4 with stabilized MIT domain and 16aa GlyPro N-terminal extension
Depositing lab: Chris Hill. Depositing organization: University of Utah. Publication: Substrate binding and coupled mechanisms of Vps4p substrate recruitment and release from autoinhibition. Wienkers H, Han H, Whitby F, Hill CP. Sci Rep. 2025 Jul 11;15(1):25024. doi: 10.1038/s41598-025-08418-z. PubMed 40646008.
Backbone
  Vector backbone: pET151
  Backbone size w/o insert (bp): 5751
  Total vector size (bp): 7113
  Vector type: Bacterial Expression
Growth in bacteria
  Bacterial resistance: Ampicillin, 100 μg/mL
  Growth temperature: 37°C
  Growth strain: DH5alpha
  Copy number: Unknown
Gene/Insert
  Gene/Insert name: Vps4p
  Species: S. cerevisiae (budding yeast)
  Insert size (bp): 1362
  Mutation: L7C and A43C
  Promoter: LacO
  Tag / fusion protein: 6x-HIS-TEV (N terminal on backbone); Gly Pro linker (16aa) (N terminal on insert)
  Cloning method: Unknown
  Sequencing primers: 5′ T7; 3′ T7 REV
Terms and licenses: Academic/Nonprofit Terms; Industry Terms: Not Available to Industry
How to cite: 16_GP_Vps4p_L7C_A43C was a gift from Chris Hill (Addgene plasmid # 203356 ; http://n2t.net/addgene:203356 ; RRID:Addgene_203356)
